>Addgene plasmid #30384 | pHR-SIN-PTEN-R14A | addgene partial sequence | sequence record 36210 | pHR-SIN-F 5'-CCAAGGACCTGAAATGACCC-3'
CATCAGCCTGCTTCTCGCTTCTGTTCGCGCGCTTCTGCTTCCCGAGCTCTATAAAAGAGCTCACAACCCC
TCACTCGGCGCGCCAGTCCTCCGACAGACTGAGTCGCCCGGGGGGGATCCACTAGTAACGGCCGCCAGTG
TGCTGGAATTCGCCCTTCTCCCAGACATGACAGCCATCATCAAAGAGATCGTTAGCAGAAACAAAGCCAG
ATATCAAGAGGATGGATTCGACTTAGACTTGACCTATATTTATCCAAACATTATTGCTATGGGATTTCCT
GCAGAAAGACTTGAAGGCGTATACAGGAACAATATTGATGATGTAGTAAGGTTTTTGGATTCAAAGCATA
AAAACCATTACAAGATATACAATCTTTGTGCTGAAAGACATTATGACACCGCCAAATTTAATTGCAGAGT
TGCACAATATCCTTTTGAAGACCATAACCCACCACAGCTAGAACTTATCAAACCCTTTTGTGAAGATCTT
GACCAATGGCTAAGTGAAGATGACAATCATGTTGCAGCAATTCACTGTAAAGCTGGAAAGGGACGAACTG
GTGTAATGATATGTGCATATTTATTACATCGGGGCAAATTTTTAAAGGCACAAGAGGCCCTAGATTTCTA
TGGGGAAGTAAGGACCAGAGACAAAAAGGGAGTAACTATTCCCAGTCAGAGGCGCTATGTGTATTATTAT
AGCTACCTGTTAAAGAATCATCTGGATTATAGACCAGTGGCACTGTTGTTTCACAAGATGATGTTTGAAA
CTATTCCAATGTTCAGTGGCGGAACTTGCAATCCTCAGTTTGTGGTCTGCCAGCTAAAGGTGAAGATATA
TTCCTCCAATTCAGGACCCACACGACGGGAAGACAAGTTCATGTACTTTGAGTTCCCTCAGCCGTTACCT
GTGTGTGGTGATATCAA
