[The description below was written by a language model from this plasmid's Addgene catalogue record.]
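Description:
pHR-SIN-PTEN-R14A is a mammalian expression plasmid built on the pHR-SIN backbone (about 9 kb without insert). The "SIN" in the backbone name is commonly used for self-inactivating lentiviral transfer vectors, but the record lists the vector type only as mammalian expression and includes no feature table. LTRs, a packaging signal and other viral elements therefore cannot be confirmed from the information given. The plasmid is maintained in E. coli as a high-copy construct under ampicillin selection. No mammalian selection marker, reporter or epitope tag is recorded.

The insert is a roughly 1.2 kb human PTEN coding sequence, a length consistent with the full open reading frame. It carries an R14A substitution, which replaces arginine 14 with alanine near the N-terminus of the protein. The fragment was cloned directionally between BamHI and NotI sites, and both sites remain intact, so the insert can be excised or exchanged. The promoter driving PTEN expression is not stated in the record.

PTEN is a tumour-suppressor lipid and protein phosphatase that opposes PI3K signalling. The associated publication examines a DNA damage-induced, PTEN-dependent cell size checkpoint in human cells. This suggests the construct was made to express a defined PTEN point mutant in human cells, probably for comparison with wild-type PTEN and other variants, to identify which parts of the protein are needed for that checkpoint. The record does not describe the specific functional consequence of the R14A change.
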