Addgene plasmid #30384: pHR-SIN-PTEN-R14A
Depositing lab: Todd Waldman. Depositing organization: Georgetown University. Publication: Mechanistic Analysis of a DNA Damage-Induced, PTEN-Dependent Size Checkpoint in Human Cells. Kim JS, Xu X, Li H, Solomon D, Lane WS, Jin T, Waldman T. Mol Cell Biol. 2011 Jul . 31(13):2756-71. 10.1128/MCB.01323-10 PubMed 21536651.
Backbone
  Vector backbone: pHR-SIN
  Backbone size w/o insert (bp): 9000
  Vector type: Mammalian Expression
Growth in bacteria
  Bacterial resistance: Ampicillin, 100 μg/mL
  Growth temperature: 37°C
  Growth strain: DH5alpha
  Copy number: High Copy
Gene/Insert
  Gene/Insert name: PTEN-R14A
  Species: H. sapiens (human)
  Insert size (bp): 1209
  Mutation: R14A
  GenBank ID: U93051
  Entrez Gene: PTEN (a.k.a. 10q23del, BZS, CWS1, DEC, GLM2, MHAM, MMAC1, PTEN1, PTENbeta, PTENgama, TEP1)
  Cloning method: Restriction Enzyme; 5′ cloning site BamH I (not destroyed); 3′ cloning site Not I (not destroyed)
  Sequencing primers: 5′ CCAAGGACCTGAAATGACCC
Terms and licenses: Academic/Nonprofit Terms; Industry Terms: Not Available to Industry
How to cite: pHR-SIN-PTEN-R14A was a gift from Todd Waldman (Addgene plasmid # 30384 ; http://n2t.net/addgene:30384 ; RRID:Addgene_30384)
